>Addgene plasmid #224161 | AiP12236 - pAAV-AiE0450h-minBG-SYFP2-WPRE3-BGHpA (Alias: CN2236) | addgene full sequence | sequence record 446901 | Addgene NGS Result
CCTGCAGGCAGCTGCGCGCTCGCTCGCTCACTGAGGCCGCCCGGGCGTCGGGCGACCTTTGGTCGCCCGG
CCTCAGTGAGCGAGCGAGCGCGCAGAGAGGGAGTGGCCAACTCCATCACTAGGGGTTCCTGCGGCCGCAC
GCGTGAGACCACAGGCTGAGAGGCCAGGCAGGGTTCACCAGGACACTCTGAAAGAGCTGTCTGGCTCCCA
GGCCCACAGGCCTTCGAGGGAATAGACACATAAGCCTTGCTCCTTTTTCTCCTGGTATCTGCCCACACCC
ATATCCTGGAAAGCTGCGTGATTTATGTCCACCAGAGGGGATTTGCTCTGAGGCTGTGGCCTGCAGGAGC
GCCCTTCCGCTGGAGGGTGGGAGGACTGTCTAAGGCAGTCACAGCAAGGAGAGGCACGGTGTGGGCACTG
CTGCTATTTCTAACCTGCTGGAGTGAAGGGAACCTTGACTACTTGAAAAGCAGGCTGATTGTCAGGGGCG
GAACCGAACTCAGAGCTGTCAGGGCCGTCACATGGAAAGTGCCTGGCAGGGGGCGGCGACAGGGGGCTTG
GGCTGACAGGGCTGTGATTTTGAAAGAAACGTCTCCAAGAAAGTGATTTAAAGTAGGAGAGAAATATTAT
TATTAGATAATGGCTGTCAGGTTATTTTTTGATGTGTTTTCTGAGTATTTCATAATCATCTTGCGCTTAG
ATGGTAAGCCCTTCCTGGCTAGGGGCCGTGTCCCATCCCATGCCTCTGTGGCTTTCACCTTCGGGTGTGC
AACAGGTATCAGAGCTCGGGCTGGGCATAAAAGTCAGGGCAGAGCCATCTATTGCTTACATTTGCTTCTG
GGATCCAGATCTTTCGAAGCTAGCGCTACCGGTCGCCACCATGGTGAGCAAGGGCGAGGAGCTGTTCACC
GGGGTGGTGCCCATCCTGGTCGAGCTGGACGGCGACGTAAACGGCCACAAGTTCAGCGTGTCCGGCGAGG
GCGAGGGCGATGCCACCTACGGCAAGCTGACCCTGAAGCTGATCTGCACCACCGGCAAGCTGCCCGTGCC
CTGGCCCACCCTCGTGACCACCCTGGGCTACGGCGTGCAGTGCTTCGCCCGCTACCCCGACCACATGAAG
CAGCACGACTTCTTCAAGTCCGCCATGCCCGAAGGCTACGTCCAGGAGCGCACCATCTTCTTCAAGGACG
ACGGCAACTACAAGACCCGCGCCGAGGTGAAGTTCGAGGGCGACACCCTGGTGAACCGCATCGAGCTGAA
GGGCATCGACTTCAAGGAGGACGGCAACATCCTGGGGCACAAGCTGGAGTACAACTACAACAGCCACAAC
GTCTATATCACCGCCGACAAGCAGAAGAACGGCATCAAGGCCAACTTCAAGATCCGCCACAACATCGAGG
ACGGCGGCGTGCAGCTCGCCGACCACTACCAGCAGAACACCCCCATCGGCGACGGCCCCGTGCTGCTGCC
CGACAACCACTACCTGAGCTACCAGTCCAAGCTGAGCAAAGACCCCAACGAGAAGCGCGATCACATGGTC
CTGCTGGAGTTCGTGACCGCCGCCGGGATCACTCTCGGCATGGACGAGCTGTACAAGTAAGTCGACGGCG
CGCCGCGGCCGCGAATTCGATATCATAATCAACCTCTGGATTACAAAATTTGTGAAAGATTGACTGGTAT
TCTTAACTATGTTGCTCCTTTTACGCTATGTGGATACGCTGCTTTAATGCCTTTGTATCATGCTATTGCT
TCCCGTATGGCTTTCATTTTCTCCTCCTTGTATAAATCCTGGTTAGTTCTTGCCACGGCGGAACTCATCG
CCGCCTGCCTTGCCCGCTGCTGGACAGGGGCTCGGCTGTTGGGCACTGACAATTCCGTGGCTCGAGAGAT
CTTCGACTGTGCCTTCTAGTTGCCAGCCATCTGTTGTTTGCCCCTCCCCCGTGCCTTCCTTGACCCTGGA
AGGTGCCACTCCCACTGTCCTTTCCTAATAAAATGAGGAAATTGCATCGCATTGTCTGAGTAGGTGTCAT
TCTATTCTGGGGGGTGGGGTGGGGCAGGACAGCAAGGGGGAGGATTGGGAAGACAATAGCAGGCATGAGA
TCTCACGTGCGGACCGAGCGGCCGCAGGAACCCCTAGTGATGGAGTTGGCCACTCCCTCTCTGCGCGCTC
GCTCGCTCACTGAGGCCGGGCGACCAAAGGTCGCCCGACGCCCGGGCTTTGCCCGGGCGGCCTCAGTGAG
CGAGCGAGCGCGCAGCTGCCTGCAGGGGCGCCTGATGCGGTATTTTCTCCTTACGCATCTGTGCGGTATT
TCACACCGCATA
[95 nt withheld, positions 2323-2417]
T
[46 nt withheld, positions 2419-2464]
C
[141 nt withheld, positions 2466-2606]
CCTTTGACGTTGGAGTCCACGTTCTTT
[37 nt withheld, positions 2634-2670]
ACTCTATCTCGGGCTATTCTTTTGATTTATAAGGGATTTTGCCGATTTCGGTCTATTGGTTAAAAAATGA
GCTGATTTAACAAAAATTTAACGCGAATTTTAACAAAATATTAACGTTTACAATTTTATGGTGCACTCTC
AGTACAATCTGCTCTGATGCCGCATAGTTAAGCCAGCCCCGACACCCGCCAACACCCGCTGACGCGCCCT
GACGGGCTTGTCTGCTCCCGGCATCCGCTTACAGACAAGCTGTGACCGTCTCCGGGAGCTGCATGTGTCA
GAGGTTTTCACCGTCATCACCGAAACGCGCGAGACGAAAGGGCCTCGTGATACGCCTATTTTTATAGGTT
AATGTCATGATAATAATGGTTTCTTAGACGTCAGGTGGCACTTTTCGGGGAAATGTGCGCGGAACCCCTA
TTTGTTTATTTTTCTAAATACATTCAAATATGTATCCGCTCATGAGACAATAACCCTGATAAATGCTTCA
ATAATATTGAAAAAGGAAGAGTATGAGTATTCAACATTTCCGTGTCGCCCTTATTCCCTTTTTTGCGGCA
TTTTGCCTTCCTGTTTTTGCTCACCCAGAAACGCTGGTGAAAGTAAAAGATGCTGAAGATCAGTTGGGTG
CACGAGTGGGTTACATCGAACTGGATCTCAACAGCGGTAAGATCCTTGAGAGTTTTCGCCCCGAAGAACG
TTTTCCAATGATGAGCACTTTTAAAGTTCTGCTATGTGGCGCGGTATTATCCCGTATTGACGCCGGGCAA
GAGCAACTCGGTCGCCGCATACACTATTCTCAGAATGACTTGGTTGAGTACTCACCAGTCACAGAAAAGC
ATCTTACGGATGGCATGACAGTAAGAGAATTATGCAGTGCTGCCATAACCATGAGTGATAACACTGCGGC
CAACTTACTTCTGACAACGATCGGAGGACCGAAGGAGCTAACCGCTTTTTTGCACAACATGGGGGATCAT
GTAACTCGCCTTGATCGTTGGGAACCGGAGCTGAATGAAGCCATACCAAACGACGAGCGTGACACCACGA
TGCCTGTAGCAATGGCAACAACGTTGCGCAAACTATTAACTGGCGAACTACTTACTCTAGCTTCCCGGCA
ACAATTAATAGACTGGATGGAGGCGGATAAAGTTGCAGGACCACTTCTGCGCTCGGCCCTTCCGGCTGGC
TGGTTTATTGCTGATAAATCTGGAGCCGGTGAGCGTGGGTCTCGCGGTATCATTGCAGCACTGGGGCCAG
ATGGTAAGCCCTCCCGTATCGTAGTTATCTACACGACGGGGAGTCAGGCAACTATGGATGAACGAAATAG
ACAGATCGCTGAGATAGGTGCCTCACTGATTAAGCATTGGTAACTGTCAGACCAAGTTTACTCATATATA
CTTTAGATTGATTTAAAACTTCATTTTTAATTTAAAAGGATCTAGGTGAAGATCCTTTTTGATAATCTCA
TGACCAAAATCCCTTAACGTGAGTTTTCGTTCCACTGAGCGTCAGACCCCGTAGAAAAGATCAAAGGATC
TTCTTGAGATCCTTTTTTTCTGCGCGTAATCTGCTGCTTGCAAACAAAAAAACCACCGCTACCAGCGGTG
GTTTGTTTGCCGGATCAAGAGCTACCAACTCTTTTTCCGAAGGTAACTGGCTTCAGCAGAGCGCAGATAC
CAAATACTGTTCTTCTAGTGTAGCCGTAGTTAGGCCACCACTTCAAGAACTCTGTAGCACCGCCTACATA
CCTCGCTCTGCTAATCCTGTTACCAGTGGCTGCTGCCAGTGGCGATAAGTCGTGTCTTACCGGGTTGGAC
TCAAGACGATAGTTACCGGATAAGGCGCAGCGGTCGGGCTGAACGGGGGGTTCGTGCACACAGCCCAGCT
TGGAGCGAACGACCTACACCGAACTGAGATACCTACAGCGTGAGCTATGAGAAAGCGCCACGCTTCCCGA
AGGGAGAAAGGCGGACAGGTATCCGGTAAGCGGCAGGGTCGGAACAGGAGAGCGCACGAGGGAGCTTCCA
GGGGGAAACGCCTGGTATCTTTATAGTCCTGTCGGGTTTCGCCACCTCTGACTTGAGCGTCGATTTTTGT
GATGCTCGTCAGGGGGGCGGAGCCTATGGAAAAACGCCAGCAACGCGGCCTTTTTACGGTTCCTGGCCTT
TTGCTGGCCTTTTGCTCACATGT
Features (pLannotate 1.2.2; 14 found; start..end, strand, type, name):
     12..39      +  repeat_region  AAV2 ITR (fragment): inverted terminal repeat of adeno-associated virus serotype 2 inverted
     68..95      +  repeat_region  AAV2 ITR (fragment): inverted terminal repeat of adeno-associated virus serotype 2 inverted
    881..1597    +  CDS            SYFP2: SYFP2 is a basic (constitutively fluorescent) yellow fluorescent protein published in 2006, derived from Aequorea victoria. It is reported to be a very rapidly-maturing monomer with moderate acid sensitivity.
   1637..1794    +  misc_feature   WPRE (fragment): woodchuck hepatitis virus posttranscriptional regulatory element
   1800..1880    +  misc_feature   WPRE (fragment): woodchuck hepatitis virus posttranscriptional regulatory element
   1897..2008    +  polyA_signal   bGH poly(A) signal: bovine growth hormone polyadenylation signal
   2126..2266    +  repeat_region  AAV2 ITR: inverted terminal repeat of adeno-associated virus serotype 2 inverted
   2271..2322    -  misc_feature   bom (fragment): basis of mobility region from pBR322
   2341..2796    +  rep_origin     f1 ori (sequence partly withheld): f1 bacteriophage origin of replication; arrow indicates direction of (+) strand synthesis
   2797..2846    -  misc_feature   bom (fragment): basis of mobility region from pBR322
   2948..2983    -  CDS            rop (fragment): Rop protein, which maintains plasmids at low copy number; rop
   3078..3182    +  promoter       AmpR promoter: bla
   3183..4043    +  CDS            AmpR: β-lactamase; bla; confers resistance to ampicillin, carbenicillin, and related antibiotics
   4214..4802    +  rep_origin     ori: high-copy-number ColE1/pMB1/pBR322/pUC origin of replication
