[The description below was written by a language model from this plasmid's Addgene catalogue record and pLannotate feature annotations shown in this document.]
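Description:
AiP12236 - pAAV-AiE0450h-minBG-SYFP2-WPRE3-BGHpA (alias CN2236) is a 4,863 nt recombinant AAV transfer plasmid used to package an enhancer-driven fluorescent reporter into adeno-associated virus. The bacterial portion carries a high-copy ColE1/pUC-type origin, an f1 phage origin, and the AmpR (β-lactamase) gene with its own promoter for ampicillin selection. Short remnants of pBR322 bom and rop sequences are also detected. The expression cassette is flanked by AAV2 inverted terminal repeats, which are the cis elements required for replication and packaging of the vector genome. The annotation finds a complete ITR on the 3′ side but only two short ITR fragments on the 5′ side. This may reflect the difficulty of sequencing and annotating these structured repeats rather than a real truncation, and the record does not resolve the point.

The payload is SYFP2, a rapidly maturing monomeric yellow fluorescent protein derived from Aequorea victoria. By the construct name, it is placed downstream of the AiE0450h enhancer and a minimal beta-globin promoter (minBG). Neither element is annotated in the feature table, but both presumably lie in the unannotated region between the 5′ ITR fragments and the SYFP2 coding sequence. The minimal promoter is expected to have little activity of its own, so expression depends on the cell-type selectivity of the enhancer. Downstream of SYFP2 are two adjacent WPRE fragments, consistent with the shortened WPRE3 element that boosts transcript stability and expression, followed by the bovine growth hormone polyadenylation signal. According to the depositor, AiE0450h is designed to drive AAV-mediated expression in striatal medium spiny neurons, more strongly in D2 than in D1 cells. The construct therefore serves as a reporter vector for labelling and evaluating these populations, as part of a striatal enhancer AAV toolbox.
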