Addgene plasmid #224161: AiP12236 - pAAV-AiE0450h-minBG-SYFP2-WPRE3-BGHpA (Alias: CN2236)
Purpose: AiE0450h is an enhancer sequence, designed to drive AAV-mediated transgene expression in striatal D2 MSN>D1 MSN
Depositing lab: Allen Institute for Brain Science & Jonathan Ting. Depositing organization: Allen Institute. Publication: Enhancer AAV toolbox for accessing and perturbing striatal cell types and circuits. Hunker AC, Wirthlin ME, Gill G, Johansen NJ, Hooper M, Omstead V, Vargas S, Lerma MN, Taskin N, Weed N, Laird WD, Bishaw YM, Bendrick JL, Gore BB, Ben-Simon Y, Opitz-Araya X, Martinez RA, Way SW, Thyagarajan B, Otto S, Sanchez REA, Alexander JR, Amaya A, Amster A, Arbuckle J, Ayala A, Baker PM, Barcelli T, Barta S, Bertagnolli D, Bielstein C, Bishwakarma P, Bowlus J, Boyer G, Brouner K, Casian B, Casper T, Chakka AB, Chakrabarty R, Chong P, Clark M, Colbert K, Daniel S, Dawe T, Departee M, DiValentin P, Donadio NP, Dotson NI, Dwivedi D, Egdorf T, Fliss T, Gary A, Goldy J, Grasso C, Groce EL, Gudsnuk K, Han W, Haradon Z, Hastings S, Helback O, Ho WV, Huang C, Johnson T, Jones DL, Juneau Z, Kenney J, Leibly M, Li S, Liang E, Loeffler H, Lusk NA, Madigan Z, Malloy J, Malone J, McCue R, Melchor J, Mich JK, Moosman S, Morin E, Naidoo R, Newman D, Ngo K, Nguyen K, Oster AL, Ouellette B, Oyama AA, Pena N, Pham T, Phillips E, Pom C, Potekhina L, Ransford S, Ray PL, Reding M, Rette DF, Reynoldson C, Rimorin C, Sigler AR, Rocha DB, Ronellenfitch K, Ruiz A, Sawyer L, Sevigny JP, Shapovalova NV, Shepard N, Shulga L, Soliman S, Staats B, Taormina MJ, Tieu M, Wang Y, Wilkes J, Wood T, Zhou T, Williford A, Dee N, Mollenkopf T, Ng L, Esposito L, Kalmbach BE, Yao S, Ariza J, Collman F, Mufti S, Smith K, Waters J, Ersing I, Patrick M, Zeng H, Lein ES, Kojima Y, Horwitz G, Owen SF, Levi BP, Daigle TL, Tasic B, Bakken TE, Ting JT. Neuron. 2025 May 21;113(10):1507-1524.e17. doi: 10.1016/j.neuron.2025.04.035. PubMed 40403704.
Backbone
  Vector backbone: rAAV
  Vector type: AAV
Growth in bacteria
  Bacterial resistance: Ampicillin, 100 μg/mL
  Growth temperature: 30°C
  Growth strain: NEB Stable
  Copy number: High Copy
Gene/Insert
  Gene/Insert name: SYFP2
  Species: Synthetic
  Cloning method: Restriction Enzyme; 5′ cloning site unknown (unknown if destroyed)
Terms and licenses: Academic/Nonprofit Terms; Industry Terms: Not Available to Industry
Depositor comments: Allen Institute plasmid alias: CN2236 . This work supported by NIH BRAIN Initiative grant UF1MH128339.
How to cite: AiP12236 - pAAV-AiE0450h-minBG-SYFP2-WPRE3-BGHpA (Alias: CN2236) was a gift from Allen Institute for Brain Science & Jonathan Ting (Addgene plasmid # 224161 ; http://n2t.net/addgene:224161 ; RRID:Addgene_224161)
